>Addgene plasmid #26110 | LZRS-HOTAIR | addgene full sequence | sequence record 364672 | Addgene Partial NGS Result
CATAACTGAGAATAGAAAAGTTCAGATCAAGGTCAGGAACAGATGGAACAGCTGAATATGGGCCAAACAG
GATATCTGTGGTAAGCAGTTCCTGCCCCGGCTCAGGGCCAAGAACAGATGGAACAGCTGAATATGGGCCA
AACAGGATATCTGTGGTAAGCAGTTCCTGCCCCGGCTCAGGGCCAAGAACAGATGGTCCCCAGATGCGGT
CCAGCCCTCAGCAGTTTCTAGAGAACCATCAGATGTTTCCAGGGTGCCCCAAGGACCTGAAATGACCCTG
TGCCTTATTTGAACTAACCAATCAGTTCGCTTCTCGCTTCTGTTCGCGCGCTTCTGCTCCCCGAGCTCAA
TAAAAGAGCCCACAACCCCTCACTCGGCGCGCCAGTCCTCCGATTGACTGAGTCGCCCGGGTACCCGTGT
ATCCAATAAACCCTCTTGCAGTTGCATCCGACTTGTGGTCTCGCTGTTCCTTGGGAGGGTCTCCTCTGAG
TGATTGACTACCCGTCAGCGGGGGTCTTTCATTTGGGGGCTCGTCCGGGATCGGGAGACCCCTGCCCAGG
GACCACCGACCCACCACCGGGAGGTAAGCTGGCCAGCAACTTATCTGTGTCTGTCCGATTGTCTAGTGTC
TATGACTGATTTTATGCGCCTGCGTCGGTACTAGTTAGCTAACTAGCTCTGTATCTGGCGGACCCGTGGT
GGAACTGACGAGTTCGGAACACCCGGCCGCAACCCTGGGAGACGTCCCAGGGACTTCGGGGGCCGTTTTT
GTGGCCCGACCTGAGTCCAAAAATCCCGATCGTTTTGGACTCTTTGGTGCACCCCCCTTAGAGGAGGGAT
ATGTGGTTCTGGTAGGAGACGAGAACCTAAAACAGTTCCCGCCTCCGTCTGAATTTTTGCTTTCGGTTTG
GGACCGAAGCCGCGCCGCGCGTCTTGTCTGCTGCAGCATCGTTCTGTGTTGTCTCTGTCTGACTGTGTTT
CTGTATTTGTCTGAAAATTTGGGCCCGGGCCAGACTGTTACCACTCCCTTAAGTTTGACCTTAGGTCACT
GGAAAGATGTCGAGCGGATCGCTCACAACCAGTCGGTAGTTGTCAAGAAGAGACGTTGGGTTACCTTCTG
CTCTGCAGAATGGCCAACCTTTAACGTCGGATGGCCGCGAGACGGCACCTTTAACCGAGACCTCATCACC
CAGGTTAAGATCAAGGTCTTTTCACCTGGCCCGCATGGACACCCAGACCAGGTCCCCTACATCGTGACCT
GGGAAGCCTTGGCTTTTGACCCCCCTCCCTGGGTCAAGCCCTTTGTACACCCTAAGCCTCCGCCTCCTCT
TCCTCCATCCGCCCCGTCTCTCCCCCTTGAACCTCCTCGTTCGACCCCGCCTCGATCCTCCCTTTATCCA
GCCCTCACTCCTTCTCTAGGCGCCCCCATATGGCCATATGAGATCTTATATGGGGCACCCCCGCCCCTTG
TAAACTTCCCTGACCCTGACTTGACAAGAGTTACTAACAGCCCCTCTCTCCAAGCTCACTTACAGGCTCT
CTACTTAGTCCAGCACGAAGTCTGGAGACCTCTGGCGGCAGCCTACCAAGAACAACTGGACCGACCGGTG
GTACCTCACCCTTACCGAGTCGGCGACACAGTGTGGGTCCGCCGACACCAGACTAAGAACCTAGAACCTC
GCTGGAAAGGACCTTACACAGTCCTGCTGACCACCCCCACCGCCCTCAAAGTAGACGGCATCGCAGCTTG
GATACACGCCGCCCACGTGAAGGCTGCCGACCCCGGGGGTGGACCATCCTCTAGACTGCCGGATCCAGAC
GCTGCGTTTGCTGGCTTTGATGAAAGACTCGCCTGTGCTCTGGAGCTTGATCCGAAAGCTTCCACAGTGA
GGACTGCTCCGTGGGGGTAAGAGAGCACCAGGCACTGAGGCCTGGGAGTTCCACAGACCAACACCCCTGC
TCCTGGCGGCTCCCACCCGGGGCTTAGACCCTCAGGTCCCTAATATCCCGGAGGTGCTCTCAATCAGAAA
GGTCCTGCTCCGCTTCGCAGTGGAATGGAACGGATTTAGAAGCCTGCAGTAGGGGAGTGGGGAGTGGAGA
GAGGGAGCCCAGAGTTACAGACGGCGGCGAGAGGAAGGAGGGGCGTCTTTATTTTTTTAAGGCCCCAAAG
AGTCTGATGTTTACAAGACCAGAAATGCCACGGCCGCGTCCTGGCAGAGAAAAGGCTGAAATGGAGGACC
GGCGCCTTCCTTATAAGTATGCACATTGGCGAGAGAATTAAGTGCTGCAACCTAAACCAGCAATTACACC
CAAGCTCGTTGGGGCCTAAGCCAGTACCGACCTGGTAGAAAAAGCAACCACGAAGCTAGAGAGAGAGCCA
GAGGAGGGAAGAGAGCGCCAGACGAAGGTGAAAGCGAACCACGCAGAGAAATGCAGGCAAGGGAGCAAGG
CGGCAGTTCCCGGAACAAACGTGGCAGAGGGCAAGACGGGCACTCACAGACAGAGGTTTATGTATTTTTA
TTTTTTAAAATCTGATTTGGTGTTCCATGAGGAAAAGGGAAAATCTAGGGAACGGGAGTACAGAGAGAAT
AATCCGGGTCCTAGCTCGCCACATGAACGCCCAGAGAACGCTGGAAAAACCTGAGCGGGTGCCGGGGCAG
CACCCGGCTCGGGTCAGCCACTGCCCCACACCGGGCCCACCAAGCCCCGCCCCTCGCGGCCACCGGGGCT
TCCTTGCTCTTCTTATCATCTCCATCTTTATGATGAGGCTTGTTAACAAGACCAGAGAGCTGGCCAAGCA
CCTCTATCTCAGCCGCGCCCGCTCAGCCGAGCAGCGGTCGGTGGGGGGACTGGGAGGCGCTAATTAATTG
ATTCCTTTGGACTGTAAAATATGGCGGCGTCTACACGGAACCCATGGACTCATAAACAATATATCTGTTG
GGCGTGAGTGCACTGTCTCTCAAATAATTTTTCCATAGGCAAATGTCAGAGGGTTCTGGATTTTTAGTTG
CTAAGGAAAGATCCAAATGGGACCAATTTTAGGAGGCCCAAACAGAGTCCGTTCAGTGTCAGAAAATGCT
TCCCCAAAGGGTTGGCAGTGTGTTTTGTTGGAAAAAAGCTTGGGTTATAGGAAAGCCTTTCCCTGCTACT
TGTGTAGACCCAGCCCAATTTAAGAATTACAAGGAAGCGAAGGGGTTGTGTAGGCCGGAAGCCTCTCTGT
CCCGGCTGGATGCAGGGGACTTGAGCTGCTCCGGAATTTGAGAGGAACATAGAAGCAAAGGTCCAGCCTT
TGCTTCGTGCTGATTCCTAGACTTAAGATTCAAAAACAAATTTTTAAAAGTGAAACCAGCCCTAGCCTTT
GGAAGCTCTTGAAGGTTCAGCACCCACCCAGGAATCCACCTGCCTGTTACACGCCTCTCCAAGACACAGT
GGCACCGCTTTTCTAACTGGCAGCACAGAGCAACTCTATAATATGCTTATATTAGGTCTAGAAGAATGCA
TCTTGAGACACATGGGTAACCTAATTATATAATGCTTGTTCCATACAGGAGTGATTATGCAGTGGGACCC
TGCTGCAAACGGGACTTTGCACTCTAAATATAGGCCCCAGCTTGGGACAAAAGTTGCAGTAGAAAAATAG
ACATAGGAGAACACTTAAATAAGTGATGCATGTAGACACAGAAGGGGTATTTAAAAGACAGAAATAATAG
AAGTACAGAAGAACAGAAAAAAAATCAGCAGATGGAGATTACCATTCCCAATGCCTGAACTTCCTCCTGC
TATTAAGATTGCTAGAGAATTGTGTCTTAAACAGTTCATGAACCCAGAAGAACGCAATTTCAATGTATTT
AGTACACACACAGTATGTATATAAACACAACTCACAGAATATATTTTCCATACATTGGGTAGGTATGCAC
TTTGTGTATATATAATAATGTATTTTCCATGCAGTTTTAAAATGTAGATATATTAATATCTGGATGCATT
TTCAAAAAAAAAACCTATAGTGGTCGTATTAATTCGGATCCGCGAAGGGCGAATTCTGCAGATATCCATC
ACACTGGCGGCCGCCAGCACAGTGGTCGACGATAAAATAAAAGATTTTATTTAGTCTCCAGAAAAAGGGG
GGAATGAAAGACCCCACCTGTAGGTTTGGCAAGCTAGCTTAAGTAACGCCATTTTGCAAGGCATGGAAAA
ATACATAACTGAGAATAGAGAAGTTCAGATCAAGGTCAGGAACAGATGGAACAGCTGAATATGGGCCAAA
CAGGATATCTGTGGTAAGCAGTTCCTGCCCCGGCTCAGGGCCAAGAACAGATGGAACAGCTGAATATGGG
CCAAACAGGATATCTGTGGTAAGCAGTTCCTGCCCCGGCTCAGGGCCAAGAACAGATGGTCCCCAGATGC
GGTCCAGCCCTCAGCAGTTTCTAGAGAACCATCAGATGTTTCCAGGGTGCCCCAAGGACCTGAAATGACC
CTGTGCCTTATTTGAACTAACCAATCAGTTCGCTTCTCGCTTCTGTTCGCGCGCTTCTGCTCCCCGAGCT
CAATAAAAGAGCCCACAACCCCTCACTCGGGGCGCCAGTCCTCCGATTGACTGAGTCGCCCGGGTACCCG
TGTATCCAATAAACCCTCTTGCAGTTGCATCCGACTTGTGGTCTCGCTGTTCCTTGGGAGGGTCTCCTCT
GAGTGATTGACTACCCGTCAGCGGGGGTCTTTCACATGCAGCATGTATCAAAATTAATTTGGTTTTTTTT
CTTAAGTATTTACATTAAATGGCCATAGTTGCATTAATGAATCGGCCAACGCGCGGGGAGAGGCGGTTTG
CGTATTGGGCGCTCTTCCGCTTCCTCGCTCACTGACTCGCTGCGCTCGGTCGTTCGGCTGCGGCGAGCGG
TATCAGCTCACTCAAAGGCGGTAATACGGTTATCCACAGAATCAGGGGATAACGCAGGAAAGAACATGTG
AGCAAAAGGCCAGCAAAAGGCCAGGAACCGTAAAAAGGCCGCGTTGCTGGCGTTTTTCCATAGGCTCCGC
CCCCCTGACGAGCATCACAAAAATCGACGCTCAAGTCAGAGGTGGCGAAACCCGACAGGACTATAAAGAT
ACCAGGCGTTTCCCCCTGGAAGCTCCCTCGTGCGCTCTCCTGTTCCGACCCTGCCGCTTACCGGATACCT
GTCCGCCTTTCTCCCTTCGGGAAGCGTGGCGCTTTCTCATAGCTCACGCTGTAGGTATCTCAGTTCGGTG
TAGGTCGTTCGCTCCAAGCTGGGCTGTGTGCACGAACCCCCCGTTCAGCCCGACCGCTGCGCCTTATCCG
GTAACTATCGTCTTGAGTCCAACCCGGTAAGACACGACTTATCGCCACTGGCAGCAGCCACTGGTAACAG
GATTAGCAGAGCGAGGTATGTAGGCGGTGCTACAGAGTTCTTGAAGTGGTGGCCTAACTACGGCTACACT
AGAAGAACAGTATTTGGTATCTGCGCTCTGCTGAAGCCAGTTACCTTCGGAAAAAGAGTTGGTAGCTCTT
GATCCGGCAAACAAACCACCGCTGGTAGCGGTGGTTTTTTTGTTTGCAAGCAGCAGATTACGCGCAGAAA
AAAAGGATCTCAAGAAGATCCTTTGATCTTTTCTACGGGGTCTGACGCTCAGTGGAACGAAAACTCACGT
TAAGGGATTTTGGTCATGAGATTATCAAAAAGGATCTTCACCTAGATCCTTTTGCGGCCGAATTAGATCC
AGACATGATAAGATACATTGATGAGTTTGGACAAACCACAACTAGAATGCAGTGAAAAAAATGCTTTATT
TGTGAAATTTGTGATGCTATTGCTTTATTTGTAACCATTATAAGCTGCAATAAACAAGTTAACAACAACA
ATTGCATTCATTTTATGTTTCAGGTTCAGGGGGAGGTGTGGGAGGTTTTTTAAAGCAAGTAAAACCTCTA
CAAATGTGGTATGGCTGATTATGATCCTCTAGAGTCGGTGGGCCTCGGGGGCGGGTGCGGGGTCGGCGGG
GCCGCCCCGGGTGGCTTCGGTCGGAGCCATGGGGTCGTGCGCTCCTTTCGGTCGGGCGCTGCGGGTCGTG
GGGCGGGCGTCAGGCACCGGGCTTGCGGGTCATGCACCAGGTGCGCGGTCCTTCGGGCACCTCGACGTCG
GCGGTGACGGTGAAGCCGAGCCGCTCGTAGAAGGGGAGGTTGCGGGGCGCGGAGGTCTCCAGGAAGGCGG
GCACCCCGGCGCGCTCGGCCGCCTCCACTCCGGGGAGCACGACGGCGCTGCCCAGACCCTTGCCCTGGTG
GTCGGGCGAGACGCCGACGGTGGCCAGGAACCACGCGGGCTCCTTGGGCCGGTGCGGCGCCAGGAGGCCT
TCCATCTGTTGCTGCGCGGCCAGCCGGGAACCGCTCAACTCGGCCATGCGCGGGCCGATCTCGGCGAACA
CCGCCCCCGCTTCGACGCTCTCCGGCGTGGTCCAGACCGCCACCGCGGCGCCGTCGTCCGCGACCCACAC
CTTGCCGATGTCGAGCCCGACGCGCGTGAGGAAGAGTTCTTGCAGCTCGGTGACCCGCTCGATGTGGCGG
TCCGGGTCGACGGTGTGGCGCGTGGCGGGGTAGTCGGCGAACGCGGCGGCGAGGGTGCGTACGGCCCGGG
GGACGTCGTCGCGGGTGGCGAGGCGCACCGTGGGCTTGTACTCGGTCATGGAAGGTCGTCTCCTTGTGAG
GGGTCAGGGGCGTGGGTCAGGGGATGGTGGCGGCACCGGTCGTGGCGGCCGACCTGCAGGTCGAAAGGCC
CGGAGATGAGGAAGAGGAGAACAGCGCGGCAGACGTGCGCTTTTGAAGCGTGCAGAATGCCGGGCCTCCG
GAGGACCTTCGGGCGCCCGCCCCGCCCCTGAGCCCGCCCCTGAGCCCGCCCCCGGACCCACCCCTTCCCA
GCCTCTGAGCCCAGAAAGCGAAGGAGCAAAGCTGCTATTGGCCGCTGCCCCAAAGGCCTACCCGCTTCCA
TTGCTCAGCGGTGCTGTCCATCTGCACGAGACTAGTGAGACGTGCTACTTCCATTTGTCACGTCCTGCAC
GACGCGAGCTGCGGGGCGGGGGGGAACTTCCTGACTAGGGGAGGAGTAGAAGGTGGCGCGAAGGGGCCAC
CAAAGAACGGAGCCGGTTGGCGCCTACCGGTGGATGTGGAATGTGTGCGAGGCCAGAGGCCACTTGTGTA
GCGCCAAGTGCCCAGCGGGGCTGCTAAAGCGCATGCTCCAGACTGCCTTGGGAAAAGCGCCTCCCCTACC
CGGTAGAATTAATTCTCATGTTTGACAGCTTATCATCGATAAGCTGATCCTCACAGGCCGCACCCAGCTT
TTCTTCCGTTGCCCCAGTAGCATCTCTGTCTGGTGACCTTGAAGAGGAAGAGGAGGGGTCCCGAGAATCC
CCATCCCTACCGTCCAGCAAAAAGGGGGACGAGGAATTTGAGGCCTGGCTTGAGGCTCAGGACGCAAATC
TTGAGGATGTTCAGCGGGAGTTTTCCGGGCTGCGAGTAATTGGTGATGAGGACGAGGATGGTTCGGAGGA
TGGGGAATTTTCAGACCTGGATCTGTCTGACAGCGACCATGAAGGGGATGAGGGTGGGGGGGCTGTTGGA
GGGGGCAGGAGTCTGCACTCCCTGTATTCACTGAGCGTCGTCTAATAAAGATGTCTATTGATCTCTTTTA
GTGTGAATCATGTCTGACGAGGGGCCAGGTACAGGACCTGGAAATGGCCTAGGAGAGAAGGGAGACACAT
CTGGACCAGAAGGCTCCGGCGGCAGTGGACCTCAAAGAAGAGGGGGTGATAACCATGGACGAGGACGGGG
AAGAGGACGAGGACGAGGAGGCGGAAGACCAGGAGCCCCGGGCGGCTCAGGATCAGGGCCAAGACATAGA
GATGGTGTCCGGAGACCCCAAAAACGTCCAAGTTGCATTGGCTGCAAAGGGACCCACGGTGGAACAGGAG
CAGGAGCAGGAGCGGGAGGGGCAGGAGCAGGAGGGGCAGGAGCAGGAGGAGGGGCAGGAGCAGGAGGGGS
AGGAGSAGGAGGWGGAGGCSGGGGTCGAGGAGGCAGTGGAGGCCGGGGTCGAGGAGGTAGTGGAGGCCGG
GGTCGAGGAGGTAGTGGAGGCCGCCGGGGTAGAGGACGTGAAAGAGCCAGGGGGGGAAGTCGTGAAAGAG
CCAGGGGGAGAGGTCGTGGACGTGGAGAAAAGAGGCCCAGGAGTCCCAGTAGTCAGTCATCATCATCCGG
GTCTCCACCGCGCAGGCCCCCTCCAGGTAGAAGGCCATTTTTCCACCCTGTAGGGGAAGCCGATTATTTT
GAATACCACCAAGAAGGTGGCCCAGATGGTGAGCCTGACGTGCCCCCGGGAGCGATAGAGCAGGGCCCCG
CAGATGACCCAGGAGAAGGCCCAAGCACTGGACCCCGGGGTCAGGGTGATGGAGGCAGGCGCAAAAAAGG
AGGGTGGTTTGGAAAGCATCGTGGTCAAGGAGGTTCCAACCCGAAATTTGAGAACATTGCAGAAGGTTTA
AGAGCTCTCCTGGCTAGGAGTCACGTAGAAAGGACTACCGACGAAGGAACTTGGGTCGCCGGTGTGTTCG
TATATGGAGGTAGTAAGACCTCCCTTTACAACCTAAGGCGAGGAACTGCCCTTGCTATTCCACAATGTCG
TCTTACACCATTGAGTCGTCTCCCCTTTGGAATGGCCCCTGGACCCGGCCCACAACCTGGCCCGCTAAGG
GAGTCCATTGTCTGTTATTTCATGGTCTTTTTACAAACTCATATATTTGCTGAGGTTTTGAAGGATGCGA
TTAAGGACCTTGTTATGACAAAGCCCGCTCCTACCTGCAATATCAGGGTGACTGTGTGCAGCTTTGACGA
TGGAGTAGATTTGCCTCCCTGGTTTCCACCTATGGTGGAAGGGGCTGCCGCGGAGGGTGATGACGGAGAT
GACGGAGATGAAGGAGGTGATGGAGATGAGGGTGAGGAAGGGCAGGAGTGATGTAACTTGTTAGGAGACG
CCCTCAATCGTATTAAAAGCCGTGTATTCCCCCGCACTAAAGAATAAATCCCCAGTAGACATCATGCGTG
CTGTTGGTGTATTTCTGGCCATCTGTCTTGTCACCATTTTCGTCCTCCCAACATGGGGCAATTGGGCATA
CCCATGTTGTCACGTCACTCAGCTCCGCGCTCAACACCTTCTCGCGTTGGAAAACATTAGCGACATTTAC
CTGGTGAGCAATCAGACATGCGACGGCTTTAGCCTGGCCTCCTTAAATTCACCTAAGAATGGGAGCAACC
AGCAGGAAAAGGACAAGCAGCGAAAATTCACGCCCCCTTGGGAGGTGGCGGCATATGCAAAGGATAGCAC
TCCCACTCTACTACTGGGTATCATATGCTGACTGTATATGCATGAGGATAGCATATGCTACCCGGATACA
GATTAGGATAGCATATACTACCCAGATATAGATTAGGATAGCATATGCTACCCAGATATAGATTAGGATA
GCCTATGCTACCCAGATATAAATTAGGATAGCATATACTACCCAGATATAGATTAGGATAGCATATGCTA
CCCAGATATAGATTAGGATAGCCTATGCTACCCAGATATAGATTAGGATAGCATATGCTACCCAGATATA
GATTAGGATAGCATATGCTATCCAGATATTTGGGTAGTATATGCTACCCAGATATAAATTAGGATAGCAT
ATACTACCCTAATCTCTATTAGGATAGCATATGCTACCCGGATACAGATTAGGATAGCATATACTACCCA
GATATAGATTAGGATAGCATATGCTACCCAGATATAGATTAGGATAGCCTATGCTACCCAGATATAAATT
AGGATAGCATATACTACCCAGATATAGATTAGGATAGCATATGCTACCCAGATATAGATTAGGATAGCCT
ATGCTACCCAGATATAGATTAGGATAGCATATGCTATCCAGATATTTGGGTAGTATATGCTACCCATGGC
AACATTAGCCCACCGTGCTCTCAGCGACCTCGTGAATATGAGGACCAACAACCCTGTGCTTGGCGCTCAG
GCGCAAGTGTGTGTAATTTGTCCTCCAGATCGCAGCAATCGCGCCCCTATCTTGGCCCGCCCACCTACTT
ATGCAGGTATTCCCCGGGGTGCCATTAGTGGTTTTGTGGGCAAGTGGTTTGACCGCAGTGGTTAGCGGGG
TTACAATCAGCCAAGTTATTACACCCTTATTTTACAGTCCAAAACCGCAGGGCGGCGTGTGGGGGCTGAC
GCGTGCCCCCACTCCACAATTTCAAAAAAAAGAGTGGCCACTTGTCTTTGTTTATGGGCCCCATTGGCGT
GGAGCCCCGTTTAATTTTCGGGGGTGTTAGAGACAACCAGTGGAGTCCGCTGCTGTCGGCGTCCACTCTC
TTTCCCCTTGTTACAAATAGAGTGTAACAACATGGTTCACCTGTCTTGGTCCCTGCCTGGGACACATCTT
AATAACCCCAGTATCATATTGCACTAGGATTATGTGTTGCCCATAGCCATAAATTCGTGTGAGATGGACA
TCCAGTCTTTACGGCTTGTCCCCACCCCATGGATTTCTATTGTTAAAGATATTCAGAATGTTTCATTCCT
ACACTAGTATTTATTGCCCAAGGGGTTTGTGAGGGTTATATTGGTGTCATAGCACAATGCCACCACTGAA
CCCCCCGTCCAAATTTTATTCTGGGGGCGTCACCTGAAACCTTGTTTTCGAGCACCTCACATACACCTTA
CTGTTCACAACTCAGCAGTTATTCTATTAGCTAAACGAAGGAGAATGAAGAAGCAGGCGAAGATTCAGGA
GAGTTCACTGCCCGCTCCTTGATCTTCAGCCACTGCCCTTGTGACTAAAATGGTTCACTACCCTCGTGGA
ATCCTGACCCCATGTAAATAAAACCGTGACAGCTCATGGGGTGGGAGATATCGCTGTTCCTTAGGACCCT
TTTACTAACCCTAATTCGATAGCATATGCTTCCCGTTGGGTAACATATGCTATTGAATTAGGGTTAGTCT
GGATAGTATATACTACTACCCGGGAAGCATATGCTACCCGTTTAGGGTTAACAAGGGGGCCTTATAAACA
CTATTGCTAATGCCCTCTTGAGGGTCCGCTTATCGGTAGCTACACAGGCCCCTCTGATTGACGTTGGTGT
AGCCTCCCGTAGTCTTCCTGGGCCCCTGGGAGGTACATGTCCCCCAGCATTGGTGTAAGAGCTTCAGCCA
AGAGTTACACATAAAGGCAATGTTGTGTTGCAGTCCACAGACTGCAAAGTCTGCTCCAGGATGAAAGCCA
CTCAGTGTTGGCAAATGTGCACATCCATTTATAAGGATGTCAACTACAGTCAGAGAACCCCTTTGTGTTT
GGTCCCCCCCCGTGTCACATGTGGAACAGGGCCCAGTTGGCAAGTTGTACCAACCAACTGAAGGGATTAC
ATGCACTGCCCCGCGAAGAAGGGGCAGAGATGTCGTAGTCAGGTTTAGTTCGTCCGGGGCGGGGATCTGG
CCGCAAATCAATCTAAAGTATATATGAGTAAACTTGGTCTGACAGTTACCAATGCTTAATCAGTGAGGCA
CCTATCTCAGCGATCTGTCTATTTCGTTCATCCATAGTTGCCTGACTCCCCGTCGTGTAGATAACTACGA
TACGGGAGGGCTTACCATCTGGCCCCAGTGCTGCAATGATACCGCGAGACCCACGCTCACCGGCTCCAGA
TTTATCAGCAATAAACCAGCCAGCCGGAAGGGCCGAGCGCAGAAGTGGTCCTGCAACTTTATCCGCCTCC
ATCCAGTCTATTAATTGTTGCCGGGAAGCTAGAGTAAGTAGTTCGCCAGTTAATAGTTTGCGCAACGTTG
TTGCCATTGCTACAGGCATCGTGGTGTCACGCTCGTCGTTTGGTATGGCTTCATTCAGCTCCGGTTCCCA
ACGATCAAGGCGAGTTACATGATCCCCCATGTTGTGCAAAAAAGCGGTTAGCTCCTTCGGTCCTCCGATC
GTTGTCAGAAGTAAGTTGGCCGCAGTGTTATCACTCATGGTTATGGCAGCACTGCATAATTCTCTTACTG
TCATGCCATCCGTAAGATGCTTTTCTGTGACTGGTGAGTACTCAACCAAGTCATTCTGAGAATAGTGTAT
GCGGCGACCGAGTTGCTCTTGCCCGGCGTCAATACGGGATAATACCGCGCCACATAGCAGAACTTTAAAA
GTGCTCATCATTGGAAAACGTTCTTCGGGGCGAAAACTCTCAAGGATCTTACCGCTGTTGAGATCCAGTT
CGATGTAACCCACTCGTGCACCCAACTGATCTTCAGCATCTTTTACTTTCACCAGCGTTTCTGGGTGAGC
AAAAACAGGAAGGCAAAATGCCGCAAAAAAGGGAATAAGGGCGACACGGAAATGTTGAATACTCATACTC
TTCCTTTTTCAATATTATTGAAGCATTTATCAGGGTTATTGTCTCATGAGCGGATACATATTTGAATGTA
TTTAGAAAAATAAACAAATAGGGGTTCCGCGCACATTTCCCCGAAAAGTGCCACCAGCTTTGCTCTTAGG
AGTTTCCTAATACATCCCAAACTCAAATATATAAAGCATTTGACTTGTTCTATGCCCTAGGGGGCGGGGG
GAAGCTAAGCCAGCTTTTTTTAACATTTAAAATGTTAATTCCATTTTAAATGCACAGATGTTTTTATTTC
ATAAGGGTTTCAATGTGCATGAATGCTGCAATATTCCTGTTACCAAAGCTAGTATAAATAAAAATAGATA
AACGTGGAAATTACTTAGAGTTTCTGTCATTAACGTTTCCTTCCTCAGTTGACAACATAAATGCGCTGCT
GAGAAGCCAGTTTGCATCTGTCAGGATCAATTTCCCATTATGCCAGTCATATTAATTACTAGTCAATTAG
TTGATTTTTATTTTTGACATATACATGTGAAAGACCCCACCTGTAGGTTTGGCAAGCTAGCTTAAGTAAC
GCCATTTTGCAAGGCATGGAAAAATA
Features (pLannotate 1.2.2; 24 found; start..end, strand, type, name):
    586..943     +  misc_feature   MMLV Ψ: packaging signal of Moloney murine leukemia virus (MMLV)
   1008..1424    +  CDS            gag (truncated): truncated Moloney murine leukemia virus (MMLV) gag gene lacking the start codon
   1434..1808    +  misc_feature   pol region: Moloney murine leukemia virus (MMLV) pol region containing the splice acceptor site
   2159..2255    -  ncRNA          HOTAIR 3: Accession: RF01906 - HOTAIR conserved region 3
   2741..2809    -  ncRNA          HOTAIR 2: Accession: RF01905 - HOTAIR conserved region 2
   2854..2890    -  ncRNA          HOTAIR 1: Accession: RF01904 - HOTAIR conserved region 1
   4133..4254    +  LTR            3' LTR (ΔU3) (fragment): self-inactivating 3' long terminal repeat (LTR) from Moloney murine leukemia virus
   4255..4724    +  LTR            LTR: long terminal repeat from Moloney murine leukemia virus
   4790..4842    -  CDS            lacI (fragment): lac repressor; lacI; The lac repressor binds to the lac operator to inhibit transcription in E. coli. This inhibition can be relieved by adding lactose or isopropyl-β-D-thiogalactopyranoside (IPTG).
   5025..5613    -  rep_origin     ori: high-copy-number ColE1/pMB1/pBR322/pUC origin of replication
   5736..5870    -  polyA_signal   SV40 poly(A) signal: SV40 polyadenylation signal
   5893..5976    -  CDS            large T antigen (fragment): large T antigen from SV40 (simian virus 40)
   5985..6050    -  CDS            dmpM (fragment): DMPM_STRAD - Protein inferred from homology: Swiss-Prot protein existence level 3. From Streptomyces alboniger.
   6100..6699    -  CDS            PuroR: puromycin N-acetyltransferase; pac from Streptomyces alboniger; confers resistance to puromycin
   6782..7281    -  promoter       PGK promoter: mouse phosphoglycerate kinase 1 promoter
   7302..7325    +  promoter       tet promoter (fragment): E. coli promoter for tetracycline efflux protein gene
   7328..7672    +  CDS            BRRF2_EBVB9 (fragment): Protein inferred from homology: Swiss-Prot protein existence level 3. From Epstein-Barr virus (strain B95-8) (HHV-4) (Human herpesvirus 4).
   7710..8047    +  CDS            EBNA1 (fragment): Epstein-Barr nuclear antigen 1, also known as EBNA-1 crucial for latent viral infection, and for episomal amplification of vectors containing the oriP origin (Okita et al., 2013)
   8007..9011    +  CDS            EBNA1 (fragment): Epstein-Barr nuclear antigen 1, also known as EBNA-1 crucial for latent viral infection, and for episomal amplification of vectors containing the oriP origin (Okita et al., 2013)
   9094..9312    +  CDS            gL (fragment): GL_EBVB9 - Experimental evidence at protein level: Swiss-Prot protein existence level 1. The heterodimer glycoprotein H-glycoprotein L is required for the fusion of viral and plasma membranes leading to virus entry into the host cell. Acts as a functional inhibitor of gH and maintains gH in an inhibited form. Upon binding to host integrins, gL dissociates from gH leading to activation of the viral fusion glycoproteins gB and gH. Fusion of EBV with B-lymphocytes requires the additional receptor- binding protein gp42, which forms a complex with gH/gL. The heterodimer gH/gL targets also host EPHA
   9313..11102   +  rep_origin     oriP: Epstein-Barr virus oriP replication origin (Yates et al., 2000)
  11596..12456   -  CDS            AmpR: β-lactamase; bla; confers resistance to ampicillin, carbenicillin, and related antibiotics
  12457..12561   -  promoter       AmpR promoter: bla
  12978..523     +  LTR            LTR (across the origin): long terminal repeat from Moloney murine leukemia virus
