[The description below was written by a language model from this plasmid's Addgene catalogue record and pLannotate feature annotations shown in this document.]
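Description:
LZRS-HOTAIR is a Moloney murine leukemia virus (MMLV)-based retroviral vector carrying the human long non-coding RNA HOTAIR, an insert of about 2.1 kb placed into the roughly 11.1 kb LZRS backbone by Gateway recombination, which destroyed the attR sites. The annotated sequence, labelled a partial NGS result of about 13 kb, shows the proviral unit: a 5′ MMLV LTR, the Ψ packaging signal, a truncated gag lacking its start codon, and a pol fragment containing the splice acceptor. The HOTAIR region follows, and the unit ends in a 3′ MMLV LTR. No internal promoter is annotated upstream of the insert, so expression presumably depends on the 5′ LTR. The three conserved HOTAIR regions are annotated on the minus strand relative to the LTRs. The record does not explain this orientation, so it should be checked against the sequence rather than assumed.

Outside the proviral region, the backbone carries the elements typical of LZRS-type vectors. An Epstein-Barr virus oriP origin and EBNA1 coding sequence (annotated as fragments, with flanking bits of EBV sequence) allow the plasmid to persist as an episome in packaging cells. A mouse PGK promoter drives puromycin N-acetyltransferase with an SV40 polyadenylation signal, allowing puromycin selection of transfected producer cells. Because this cassette lies outside the LTRs, it would not be transferred to infected target cells. In bacteria, the plasmid is propagated through a ColE1/pUC-type origin and selected with ampicillin, and the catalogue lists it as low copy and grown in a recombination-deficient strain. The associated publication concerns HOTAIR reprogramming of chromatin state and promotion of cancer metastasis, consistent with use of the vector to overexpress HOTAIR stably in mammalian cells.
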