Addgene plasmid #26110: LZRS-HOTAIR
Depositing lab: Howard Chang. Depositing organization: Stanford University. Publication: Long non-coding RNA HOTAIR reprograms chromatin state to promote cancer metastasis. Gupta RA, Shah N, Wang KC, Kim J, Horlings HM, Wong DJ, Tsai MC, Hung T, Argani P, Rinn JL, Wang Y, Brzoska P, Kong B, Li R, West RB, van de Vijver MJ, Sukumar S, Chang HY. Nature. 2010 Apr 15. 464(7291):1071-6. 10.1038/nature08975 PubMed 20393566.
Backbone
  Vector backbone: LZRS
  Backbone size w/o insert (bp): 11100
  Vector type: Retroviral
  Selectable markers: Puromycin
Growth in bacteria
  Bacterial resistance: Ampicillin, 100 μg/mL
  Growth temperature: 37°C
  Growth strain: Stbl2
  Growth instructions: STBL2
  Copy number: Low Copy
Gene/Insert
  Gene/Insert name: HOTAIR
  Species: H. sapiens (human)
  Insert size (bp): 2146
  Entrez Gene: HOTAIR (a.k.a. HOXAS, HOXC-AS4, HOXC11-AS1, NCRNA00072)
  Cloning method: Gateway Cloning; 5′ cloning site attR (destroyed during cloning); 3′ cloning site attR (destroyed during cloning)
  Sequencing primers: 5′ TGGATACACGCCGCCCACGTG; 3′ ATCGTCGACCACTGTGCTGG
Terms and licenses: Academic/Nonprofit Terms; Industry Terms: Not Available to Industry
How to cite: LZRS-HOTAIR was a gift from Howard Chang (Addgene plasmid # 26110 ; http://n2t.net/addgene:26110 ; RRID:Addgene_26110)
